Addgene plasmid #76028: STK19 gRNA (BRDN0001147911)
Purpose: 3rd generation lentiviral gRNA plasmid targeting human STK19
Depositing lab: John Doench & David Root. Depositing organization: Broad Institute. Publication: Optimized sgRNA design to maximize activity and minimize off-target effects of CRISPR-Cas9. Doench JG, Fusi N, Sullender M, Hegde M, Vaimberg EW, Donovan KF, Smith I, Tothova Z, Wilen C, Orchard R, Virgin HW, Listgarten J, Root DE. Nat Biotechnol. 2016 Jan 18. doi: 10.1038/nbt.3437. PubMed 26780180.
Backbone
  Vector backbone: lentiGuide-Puro
  Backbone manufacturer: Zhang Lab (Addgene plasmid # 52963)
  Vector type: Mammalian Expression, Lentiviral, CRISPR
  Selectable markers: Puromycin
Growth in bacteria
  Bacterial resistance: Ampicillin, 100 μg/mL
  Growth temperature: 37°C
  Growth strain: DH5alpha
  Copy number: High Copy
Gene/Insert
  Gene/Insert name: STK19 (alt names: STK19; NM_004197.1)
  gRNA/shRNA sequence: GTGGAGTCGGATCCTCTTCG
  Species: H. sapiens (human)
  Entrez Gene: STK19 (a.k.a. D6S60, D6S60E, G11, HLA-RP1, RP1)
  Promoter: hU6
  Cloning method: Unknown
  Sequencing primers: 5′ U6-F; 3′ pS2-R
Terms and licenses: Academic/Nonprofit Terms; Industry Terms: Not Available to Industry
Depositor comments: The gRNA was designed to target the following Genbank reference sequence(s): NM_004197.1,NM_032454.1. Note that this plasmid does NOT contain Cas9. It should be used in conjunction with lentiCas9-Blast (Addgene #52962) or otherwise with cell lines already expressing Cas9. Browse the full kinome gRNA library at http://www.addgene.org/pooled-library/broadgpp-human-kinome/ or visit http://www.broadinstitute.org/rnai/public/ for detailed protocols and information.
How to cite: STK19 gRNA (BRDN0001147911) was a gift from John Doench & David Root (Addgene plasmid # 76028 ; http://n2t.net/addgene:76028 ; RRID:Addgene_76028)
