[The description below was written by a language model from this plasmid's Addgene catalogue record and pLannotate feature annotations shown in this document.]
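Description:
STK19 gRNA (BRDN0001147911) is a third-generation lentiviral guide RNA plasmid built on the lentiGuide-Puro backbone and designed to target human STK19. The assembled sequence is about 8.3 kb. In bacteria it is maintained at high copy from a ColE1/pUC-type origin and selected with ampicillin through the β-lactamase gene. An f1 origin, lac promoter/operator remnants and T7/T3 promoters are also annotated and are carried over from the parental cloning vector.

The viral genome is transcribed from an RSV promoter fused to a truncated HIV-1 5′ LTR, which makes packaging Tat-independent. It is followed by the Ψ packaging signal with a partial gag sequence and by the Rev response element, which allows Rev-dependent nuclear export. A self-inactivating ΔU3 3′ LTR closes the genome, with an SV40 polyadenylation signal and SV40 origin downstream.

Between the LTRs sit two expression units. A human U6 RNA polymerase III promoter drives the STK19-specific spacer, which is joined to the Streptococcus pyogenes Cas9 guide RNA scaffold. After a central polypurine tract (cPPT/CTS), which aids nuclear import of the proviral DNA, an EF-1α core promoter with its intron A expresses puromycin N-acetyltransferase for selecting transduced mammalian cells. A WPRE follows to enhance transcript expression.

The plasmid does not encode Cas9. It is meant to be used with a separate Cas9 lentivector or in cells that already express Cas9, to knock out or otherwise disrupt STK19. According to the record, the guide was designed against two STK19 reference transcripts and is one member of a human kinome gRNA library built with optimized sgRNA design rules.
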