Features (pLannotate 1.2.2; 29 found; start..end, strand, type, name):
     14..80      +  CDS            small t antigen (fragment): SV40 (simian virus 40) small t antigen
    106..317     +  promoter       EF-1α core promoter: core promoter for human elongation factor EF-1α
    318..1256    +  intron         EF-1α intron A: intron upstream of the start codon of human EF-1α
   1278..1877    +  CDS            PuroR (fragment): puromycin N-acetyltransferase; pac from Streptomyces; confers resistance to puromycin
   1893..2481    +  misc_feature   WPRE: woodchuck hepatitis virus posttranscriptional regulatory element
   2532..2551    +  misc_feature   cPPT/CTS (fragment): central polypurine tract and central termination sequence of HIV-1
   2553..2786    +  LTR            3' LTR (ΔU3): self-inactivating 3' long terminal repeat (LTR) from HIV-1
   2864..2985    +  polyA_signal   SV40 poly(A) signal: SV40 polyadenylation signal
   3025..3160    +  rep_origin     SV40 ori: SV40 origin of replication
   3181..3199    -  promoter       T7 promoter: promoter for bacteriophage T7 RNA polymerase
   3207..3362    +  CDS            lacZα (fragment): LacZα fragment of β-galactosidase; lacZ fragment
   3367..3795    +  rep_origin     f1 ori (sequence partly withheld): f1 bacteriophage origin of replication; arrow indicates direction of (+) strand synthesis
   3848..3952    +  promoter       AmpR promoter: bla
   3953..4813    +  CDS            AmpR: β-lactamase; bla; confers resistance to ampicillin, carbenicillin, and related antibiotics
   4984..5572    +  rep_origin     ori: high-copy-number ColE1/pMB1/pBR322/pUC origin of replication
   5755..5847    +  CDS            lacI (fragment): lac repressor; lacI; The lac repressor binds to the lac operator to inhibit transcription in E. coli. This inhibition can be relieved by adding lactose or isopropyl-β-D-thiogalactopyranoside (IPTG).
   5860..5881    +  protein_bind   CAP binding site: CAP binding activates transcription in the presence of cAMP. E. coli catabolite activator protein
   5896..5926    +  promoter       lac promoter: promoter for the E. coli lac operon
   5934..5950    +  protein_bind   lac operator: The lac repressor binds to the lac operator to inhibit transcription in E. coli. This inhibition can be relieved by adding lactose or isopropyl-β-D-thiogalactopyranoside (IPTG). lac repressor encoded by lacI
   5995..6013    +  promoter       T3 promoter: promoter for bacteriophage T3 RNA polymerase
   6041..6267    +  promoter       RSV promoter: Rous sarcoma virus enhancer/promoter
   6268..6448    +  LTR            5' LTR (truncated): truncated 5' long terminal repeat (LTR) from HIV-1
   6495..6620    +  misc_feature   HIV-1 Ψ: packaging signal of human immunodeficiency virus type 1
   6604..6967    +  CDS            HIV-1 gag (fragment): gag protein from human immunodeficiency virus 1; gag
   7113..7346    +  misc_feature   RRE: The Rev response element (RRE) of HIV-1 allows for Rev-dependent mRNA export from the nucleus to the cytoplasm.
   7723..7749    +  CDS            Rev (fragment): human immunodeficiency virus 1 (HIV-1) Rev protein; rev; enhances nuclear export of unspliced and incompletely spliced viral mRNAs
   7753..7993    +  promoter       U6 promoter: RNA polymerase III promoter for human U6 snRNA
   8023..8098    +  misc_RNA       gRNA scaffold: guide RNA scaffold for the Streptococcus pyogenes CRISPR/Cas9 system
   8154..8271    +  misc_feature   cPPT/CTS: central polypurine tract and central termination sequence of HIV-1
>Addgene plasmid #76028 | STK19 gRNA (BRDN0001147911) | addgene full sequence | sequence record 185042 | Addgene Assembled Sequence
CCCGGGTGCAAAGATGGATAAAGTTTTAAACAGAGAGGAATCTTTGCAGCTAATGGACCTTCTAGGTCTT
GAAAGGAGTGGGAATTGGCTCCGGTGCCCGTCAGTGGGCAGAGCGCACATCGCCCACAGTCCCCGAGAAG
TTGGGGGGAGGGGTCGGCAATTGATCCGGTGCCTAGAGAAGGTGGCGCGGGGTAAACTGGGAAAGTGATG
TCGTGTACTGGCTCCGCCTTTTTCCCGAGGGTGGGGGAGAACCGTATATAAGTGCAGTAGTCGCCGTGAA
CGTTCTTTTTCGCAACGGGTTTGCCGCCAGAACACAGGTAAGTGCCGTGTGTGGTTCCCGCGGGCCTGGC
CTCTTTACGGGTTATGGCCCTTGCGTGCCTTGAATTACTTCCACCTGGCTGCAGTACGTGATTCTTGATC
CCGAGCTTCGGGTTGGAAGTGGGTGGGAGAGTTCGAGGCCTTGCGCTTAAGGAGCCCCTTCGCCTCGTGC
TTGAGTTGAGGCCTGGCCTGGGCGCTGGGGCCGCCGCGTGCGAATCTGGTGGCACCTTCGCGCCTGTCTC
GCTGCTTTCGATAAGTCTCTAGCCATTTAAAATTTTTGATGACCTGCTGCGACGCTTTTTTTCTGGCAAG
ATAGTCTTGTAAATGCGGGCCAAGATCTGCACACTGGTATTTCGGTTTTTGGGGCCGCGGGCGGCGACGG
GGCCCGTGCGTCCCAGCGCACATGTTCGGCGAGGCGGGGCCTGCGAGCGCGGCCACCGAGAATCGGACGG
GGGTAGTCTCAAGCTGGCCGGCCTGCTCTGGTGCCTGGCCTCGCGCCGCCGTGTATCGCCCCGCCCTGGG
CGGCAAGGCTGGCCCGGTCGGCACCAGTTGCGTGAGCGGAAAGATGGCCGCTTCCCGGCCCTGCTGCAGG
GAGCTCAAAATGGAGGACGCGGCGCTCGGGAGAGCGGGCGGGTGAGTCACCCACACAAAGGAAAAGGGCC
TTTCCGTCCTCAGCCGTCGCTTCATGTGACTCCACGGAGTACCGGGCGCCGTCCAGGCACCTCGATTAGT
TCTCGAGCTTTTGGAGTACGTCGTCTTTAGGTTGGGGGGAGGGGTTTTATGCGATGGAGTTTCCCCACAC
TGAGTGGGTGGAGACTGAAGTTAGGCCAGCTTGGCACTTGATGTAATTCTCCTTGGAATTTGCCCTTTTT
GAGTTTGGATCTTGGTTCATTCTCAAGCCTCAGACAGTGGTTCAAAGTTTTTTTCTTCCATTTCAGGTGT
CGTGACGTACGGCCACCATGACCGAGTACAAGCCCACGGTGCGCCTCGCCACCCGCGACGACGTCCCCAG
GGCCGTACGCACCCTCGCCGCCGCGTTCGCCGACTACCCCGCCACGCGCCACACCGTCGATCCGGACCGC
CACATCGAGCGGGTCACCGAGCTGCAAGAACTCTTCCTCACGCGCGTCGGGCTCGACATCGGCAAGGTGT
GGGTCGCGGACGACGGCGCCGCCGTGGCGGTCTGGACCACGCCGGAGAGCGTCGAAGCGGGGGCGGTGTT
CGCCGAGATCGGCCCGCGCATGGCCGAGTTGAGCGGTTCCCGGCTGGCCGCGCAGCAACAGATGGAAGGC
CTCCTGGCGCCGCACCGGCCCAAGGAGCCCGCGTGGTTCCTGGCCACCGTCGGAGTCTCGCCCGACCACC
AGGGCAAGGGTCTGGGCAGCGCCGTCGTGCTCCCCGGAGTGGAGGCGGCCGAGCGCGCCGGGGTGCCCGC
CTTCCTGGAGACCTCCGCGCCCCGCAACCTCCCCTTCTACGAGCGGCTCGGCTTCACCGTCACCGCCGAC
GTCGAGGTGCCCGAAGGACCGCGCACCTGGTGCATGACCCGCAAGCCCGGTGCCTGAACGCGTTAAGTCG
ACAATCAACCTCTGGATTACAAAATTTGTGAAAGATTGACTGGTATTCTTAACTATGTTGCTCCTTTTAC
GCTATGTGGATACGCTGCTTTAATGCCTTTGTATCATGCTATTGCTTCCCGTATGGCTTTCATTTTCTCC
TCCTTGTATAAATCCTGGTTGCTGTCTCTTTATGAGGAGTTGTGGCCCGTTGTCAGGCAACGTGGCGTGG
TGTGCACTGTGTTTGCTGACGCAACCCCCACTGGTTGGGGCATTGCCACCACCTGTCAGCTCCTTTCCGG
GACTTTCGCTTTCCCCCTCCCTATTGCCACGGCGGAACTCATCGCCGCCTGCCTTGCCCGCTGCTGGACA
GGGGCTCGGCTGTTGGGCACTGACAATTCCGTGGTGTTGTCGGGGAAATCATCGTCCTTTCCTTGGCTGC
TCGCCTGTGTTGCCACCTGGATTCTGCGCGGGACGTCCTTCTGCTACGTCCCTTCGGCCCTCAATCCAGC
GGACCTTCCTTCCCGCGGCCTGCTGCCGGCTCTGCGGCCTCTTCCGCGTCTTCGCCTTCGCCCTCAGACG
AGTCGGATCTCCCTTTGGGCCGCCTCCCCGCGTCGACTTTAAGACCAATGACTTACAAGGCAGCTGTAGA
TCTTAGCCACTTTTTAAAAGAAAAGGGGGGACTGGAAGGGCTAATTCACTCCCAACGAAGACAAGATCTG
CTTTTTGCTTGTACTGGGTCTCTCTGGTTAGACCAGATCTGAGCCTGGGAGCTCTCTGGCTAACTAGGGA
ACCCACTGCTTAAGCCTCAATAAAGCTTGCCTTGAGTGCTTCAAGTAGTGTGTGCCCGTCTGTTGTGTGA
CTCTGGTAACTAGAGATCCCTCAGACCCTTTTAGTCAGTGTGGAAAATCTCTAGCAGTACGTATAGTAGT
TCATGTCATCTTATTATTCAGTATTTATAACTTGCAAAGAAATGAATATCAGAGAGTGAGAGGAACTTGT
TTATTGCAGCTTATAATGGTTACAAATAAAGCAATAGCATCACAAATTTCACAAATAAAGCATTTTTTTC
ACTGCATTCTAGTTGTGGTTTGTCCAAACTCATCAATGTATCTTATCATGTCTGGCTCTAGCTATCCCGC
CCCTAACTCCGCCCATCCCGCCCCTAACTCCGCCCAGTTCCGCCCATTCTCCGCCCCATGGCTGACTAAT
TTTTTTTATTTATGCAGAGGCCGAGGCCGCCTCGGCCTCTGAGCTATTCCAGAAGTAGTGAGGAGGCTTT
TTTGGAGGCCTAGGGACGTACCCAATTCGCCCTATAGTGAGTCGTATTACGCGCGCTCACTGGCCGTCGT
TTTACAACGTCGTGACTGGGAAAACCCTGGCGTTACCCAACTTAATCGCCTTGCAGCACATCCCCCTTTC
GCCAGCTGGCGTAATAGCGAAGAGGCCCGCACCGATCGCCCTTCCCAACAGTTGCGCAGCCTGAATGGCG
AATGGG
[124 nt withheld, positions 3367-3490]
C
[91 nt withheld, positions 3492-3582]
A
[49 nt withheld, positions 3584-3632]
CCTTTGACGTTGGAGTCCACGTTCTTT
[37 nt withheld, positions 3660-3696]
ACCCTATCTCGGTCTATTCTTTTGATTTATAAGGGATTTTGCCGATTTCGGCCTATTGGTTAAAAAATGA
GCTGATTTAACAAAAATTTAACGCGAATTTTAACAAAATATTAACGCTTACAATTTAGGTGGCACTTTTC
GGGGAAATGTGCGCGGAACCCCTATTTGTTTATTTTTCTAAATACATTCAAATATGTATCCGCTCATGAG
ACAATAACCCTGATAAATGCTTCAATAATATTGAAAAAGGAAGAGTATGAGTATTCAACATTTCCGTGTC
GCCCTTATTCCCTTTTTTGCGGCATTTTGCCTTCCTGTTTTTGCTCACCCAGAAACGCTGGTGAAAGTAA
AAGATGCTGAAGATCAGTTGGGTGCACGAGTGGGTTACATCGAACTGGATCTCAACAGCGGTAAGATCCT
TGAGAGTTTTCGCCCCGAAGAACGTTTTCCAATGATGAGCACTTTTAAAGTTCTGCTATGTGGCGCGGTA
TTATCCCGTATTGACGCCGGGCAAGAGCAACTCGGTCGCCGCATACACTATTCTCAGAATGACTTGGTTG
AGTACTCACCAGTCACAGAAAAGCATCTTACGGATGGCATGACAGTAAGAGAATTATGCAGTGCTGCCAT
AACCATGAGTGATAACACTGCGGCCAACTTACTTCTGACAACGATCGGAGGACCGAAGGAGCTAACCGCT
TTTTTGCACAACATGGGGGATCATGTAACTCGCCTTGATCGTTGGGAACCGGAGCTGAATGAAGCCATAC
CAAACGACGAGCGTGACACCACGATGCCTGTAGCAATGGCAACAACGTTGCGCAAACTATTAACTGGCGA
ACTACTTACTCTAGCTTCCCGGCAACAATTAATAGACTGGATGGAGGCGGATAAAGTTGCAGGACCACTT
CTGCGCTCGGCCCTTCCGGCTGGCTGGTTTATTGCTGATAAATCTGGAGCCGGTGAGCGTGGGTCTCGCG
GTATCATTGCAGCACTGGGGCCAGATGGTAAGCCCTCCCGTATCGTAGTTATCTACACGACGGGGAGTCA
GGCAACTATGGATGAACGAAATAGACAGATCGCTGAGATAGGTGCCTCACTGATTAAGCATTGGTAACTG
TCAGACCAAGTTTACTCATATATACTTTAGATTGATTTAAAACTTCATTTTTAATTTAAAAGGATCTAGG
TGAAGATCCTTTTTGATAATCTCATGACCAAAATCCCTTAACGTGAGTTTTCGTTCCACTGAGCGTCAGA
CCCCGTAGAAAAGATCAAAGGATCTTCTTGAGATCCTTTTTTTCTGCGCGTAATCTGCTGCTTGCAAACA
AAAAAACCACCGCTACCAGCGGTGGTTTGTTTGCCGGATCAAGAGCTACCAACTCTTTTTCCGAAGGTAA
CTGGCTTCAGCAGAGCGCAGATACCAAATACTGTTCTTCTAGTGTAGCCGTAGTTAGGCCACCACTTCAA
GAACTCTGTAGCACCGCCTACATACCTCGCTCTGCTAATCCTGTTACCAGTGGCTGCTGCCAGTGGCGAT
AAGTCGTGTCTTACCGGGTTGGACTCAAGACGATAGTTACCGGATAAGGCGCAGCGGTCGGGCTGAACGG
GGGGTTCGTGCACACAGCCCAGCTTGGAGCGAACGACCTACACCGAACTGAGATACCTACAGCGTGAGCT
ATGAGAAAGCGCCACGCTTCCCGAAGGGAGAAAGGCGGACAGGTATCCGGTAAGCGGCAGGGTCGGAACA
GGAGAGCGCACGAGGGAGCTTCCAGGGGGAAACGCCTGGTATCTTTATAGTCCTGTCGGGTTTCGCCACC
TCTGACTTGAGCGTCGATTTTTGTGATGCTCGTCAGGGGGGCGGAGCCTATGGAAAAACGCCAGCAACGC
GGCCTTTTTACGGTTCCTGGCCTTTTGCTGGCCTTTTGCTCACATGTTCTTTCCTGCGTTATCCCCTGAT
TCTGTGGATAACCGTATTACCGCCTTTGAGTGAGCTGATACCGCTCGCCGCAGCCGAACGACCGAGCGCA
GCGAGTCAGTGAGCGAGGAAGCGGAAGAGCGCCCAATACGCAAACCGCCTCTCCCCGCGCGTTGGCCGAT
TCATTAATGCAGCTGGCACGACAGGTTTCCCGACTGGAAAGCGGGCAGTGAGCGCAACGCAATTAATGTG
AGTTAGCTCACTCATTAGGCACCCCAGGCTTTACACTTTATGCTTCCGGCTCGTATGTTGTGTGGAATTG
TGAGCGGATAACAATTTCACACAGGAAACAGCTATGACCATGATTACGCCAAGCGCGCAATTAACCCTCA
CTAAAGGGAACAAAAGCTGGAGCTGCAAGCTTAATGTAGTCTTATGCAATACTCTTGTAGTCTTGCAACA
TGGTAACGATGAGTTAGCAACATGCCTTACAAGGAGAGAAAAAGCACCGTGCATGCCGATTGGTGGAAGT
AAGGTGGTACGATCGTGCCTTATTAGGAAGGCAACAGACGGGTCTGACATGGATTGGACGAACCACTGAA
TTGCCGCATTGCAGAGATATTGTATTTAAGTGCCTAGCTCGATACATAAACGGGTCTCTCTGGTTAGACC
AGATCTGAGCCTGGGAGCTCTCTGGCTAACTAGGGAACCCACTGCTTAAGCCTCAATAAAGCTTGCCTTG
AGTGCTTCAAGTAGTGTGTGCCCGTCTGTTGTGTGACTCTGGTAACTAGAGATCCCTCAGACCCTTTTAG
TCAGTGTGGAAAATCTCTAGCAGTGGCGCCCGAACAGGGACTTGAAAGCGAAAGGGAAACCAGAGGAGCT
CTCTCGACGCAGGACTCGGCTTGCTGAAGCGCGCACGGCAAGAGGCGAGGGGCGGCGACTGGTGAGTACG
CCAAAAATTTTGACTAGCGGAGGCTAGAAGGAGAGAGATGGGTGCGAGAGCGTCAGTATTAAGCGGGGGA
GAATTAGATCGCGATGGGAAAAAATTCGGTTAAGGCCAGGGGGAAAGAAAAAATATAAATTAAAACATAT
AGTATGGGCAAGCAGGGAGCTAGAACGATTCGCAGTTAATCCTGGCCTGTTAGAAACATCAGAAGGCTGT
AGACAAATACTGGGACAGCTACAACCATCCCTTCAGACAGGATCAGAAGAACTTAGATCATTATATAATA
CAGTAGCAACCCTCTATTGTGTGCATCAAAGGATAGAGATAAAAGACACCAAGGAAGCTTTAGACAAGAT
AGAGGAAGAGCAAAACAAAAGTAAGACCACCGCACAGCAAGCGGCCGCTGATCTTCAGACCTGGAGGAGG
AGATATGAGGGACAATTGGAGAAGTGAATTATATAAATATAAAGTAGTAAAAATTGAACCATTAGGAGTA
GCACCCACCAAGGCAAAGAGAAGAGTGGTGCAGAGAGAAAAAAGAGCAGTGGGAATAGGAGCTTTGTTCC
TTGGGTTCTTGGGAGCAGCAGGAAGCACTATGGGCGCAGCGTCAATGACGCTGACGGTACAGGCCAGACA
ATTATTGTCTGGTATAGTGCAGCAGCAGAACAATTTGCTGAGGGCTATTGAGGCGCAACAGCATCTGTTG
CAACTCACAGTCTGGGGCATCAAGCAGCTCCAGGCAAGAATCCTGGCTGTGGAAAGATACCTAAAGGATC
AACAGCTCCTGGGGATTTGGGGTTGCTCTGGAAAACTCATTTGCACCACTGCTGTGCCTTGGAATGCTAG
TTGGAGTAATAAATCTCTGGAACAGATTTGGAATCACACGACCTGGATGGAGTGGGACAGAGAAATTAAC
AATTACACAAGCTTAATACACTCCTTAATTGAAGAATCGCAAAACCAGCAAGAAAAGAATGAACAAGAAT
TATTGGAATTAGATAAATGGGCAAGTTTGTGGAATTGGTTTAACATAACAAATTGGCTGTGGTATATAAA
ATTATTCATAATGATAGTAGGAGGCTTGGTAGGTTTAAGAATAGTTTTTGCTGTACTTTCTATAGTGAAT
AGAGTTAGGCAGGGATATTCACCATTATCGTTTCAGACCCACCTCCCAACCCCGAGGGGACCCAGAGAGG
GCCTATTTCCCATGATTCCTTCATATTTGCATATACGATACAAGGCTGTTAGAGAGATAATTAGAATTAA
TTTGACTGTAAACACAAAGATATTAGTACAAAATACGTGACGTAGAAAGTAATAATTTCTTGGGTAGTTT
GCAGTTTTAAAATTATGTTTTAAAATGGACTATCATATGCTTACCGTAACTTGAAAGTATTTCGATTTCT
TGGCTTTATATATCTTGTGGAAAGGACGAAACACCGGTGGAGTCGGATCCTCTTCGGTTTTAGAGCTAGA
AATAGCAAGTTAAAATAAGGCTAGTCCGTTATCAACTTGAAAAAGTGGCACCGAGTCGGTGCTTTTTTAA
GCTTGGCGTAACTAGATCTTGAGACAAATGGCAGTATTCATCCACAATTTTAAAAGAAAAGGGGGGATTG
GGGGGTACAGTGCAGGGGAAAGAATAGTAGACATAATAGCAACAGACATACAAACTAAAGAATTACAAAA
ACAAATTACAAAAATTCAAAATTTTCGGGTTTATTACAGGGACAGCAGAGATCCACTTTGGCGCCGGCTC
GAGGGGG
