>Addgene plasmid #76028 | STK19 gRNA (BRDN0001147911) | depositor partial sequence | sequence record 143488 | Target Sequence
GTGGAGTCGGATCCTCTTCG
