>Addgene plasmid #76028 | STK19 gRNA (BRDN0001147911) | addgene partial sequence | sequence record 185041 | hU6-F
GAAAGTAATAATTTCTTGGGTAGTTTGCAGTTTTAAAATTATGTTTTAAAATGGACTATCATATGCTTAC
CGTAACTTGAAAGTATTTCGATTTCTTGGCTTTATATATCTTGTGGAAAGGACGAAACACCGGTGGAGTC
GGATCCTCTTCGGTTTTAGAGCTAGAAATAGCAAGTTAAAATAAGGCTAGTCCGTTATCAACTTGAAAAA
GTGGCACCGAGTCGGTGCTTTTTTAAGCTTGGCGTAACTAGATCTTGAGACAAATGGCAGTATTCATCCA
CAATTTTAAAAGAAAAGGGGGGATTGGGGGGTACAGTGCAGGGGAAAGAATAGTAGACATAATAGCAACA
GACATACAAACTAAAGAATTACAAAAACAAATTACAAAAATTCAAAATTTTCGGGTTTATTACAGGGACA
GCAGAGATCCACTTTGGCGCCGGCTCGAGGGGGCCCGGGTGCAAAGATGGATAAAGTTTTAAACAGAGAG
GAATCTTTGCAGCTAATGGACCTTCTAGGTCTTGAAAGGAGTGGGAATTGGCTCCGGTGCCCGTCAGTGG
GCAGAGCGCA
